Addgene plasmid #87149: pCASCADE-fabI-gltA1-gltA2-udhA-zwf-gapAP1
Purpose: fabI-gltA1-gltA2-udhA-zwf-gapAP1 targeting guide RNA E. coli, Low Phosphate Induction
Depositing lab: Michael Lynch. Depositing organization: Duke University.
Backbone
  Vector backbone: pCASCADE
  Backbone manufacturer: None - Constructed in House
  Backbone size w/o insert (bp): 2500
  Total vector size (bp): 2903
  Vector type: Bacterial Expression
Growth in bacteria
  Bacterial resistance: Chloramphenicol, 25 μg/mL
  Growth temperature: 37°C
  Growth strain: DH5alpha
  Copy number: Low Copy
Gene/Insert
  Gene/Insert name: fabI-gltA1-gltA2-udhA-zwf-gapAP1 guide array
  gRNA/shRNA sequence: 6 Guide Array : E . coli fabI, gltA promoter1, gltA promoter2, udhA promoter, zwf promoter, gapA promoter1
  Promoter: E . coli ugpB gene promoter, low phosphate induction
  Cloning method: Gibson Cloning
  Sequencing primers: 5′ CACCACGTCGTCCCTATCTG; 3′ ATCTCCGCCCCGTTCGTAA
Terms and licenses: Academic/Nonprofit Terms; Industry Terms: Not Available to Industry
How to cite: pCASCADE-fabI-gltA1-gltA2-udhA-zwf-gapAP1 was a gift from Michael Lynch (Addgene plasmid # 87149 ; http://n2t.net/addgene:87149 ; RRID:Addgene_87149)
