[The description below was written by a language model from this plasmid's Addgene catalogue record and pLannotate feature annotations shown in this document.]
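Description:
pCASCADE-fabI-gltA1-gltA2-udhA-zwf-gapAP1 is a small bacterial expression plasmid built on the in-house pCASCADE backbone for delivering a multiplexed CRISPR guide array in E. coli. It replicates from a p15A origin, which is compatible with ColE1-type plasmids and allows it to coexist with other vectors in the same cell; the catalogue lists it as low copy. A short fragment resembling the RSF origin is also annotated but is probably only a partial match. Selection is by chloramphenicol, through the cat gene expressed from its own promoter and followed by a lambda t0 terminator.

The payload is a six-spacer guide array directed at the E. coli fabI gene and at the promoters gltA P1, gltA P2, udhA, zwf and gapA P1. According to the record, the array is transcribed from the E. coli ugpB promoter, which is induced under low-phosphate conditions, so guide production switches on when phosphate becomes depleted. The backbone name suggests that the guides work with the Type I-E Cascade complex to silence their targets, although the record does not spell out the mechanism or the host strain required. The targets are genes of fatty acid synthesis, the TCA cycle, pentose phosphate entry, glycolysis and transhydrogenase activity, consistent with phosphate-triggered simultaneous knockdown of central metabolism.

The automated feature table does not annotate the array or the ugpB promoter, which presumably lie in the unannotated region downstream of the rrnB T1 and T7Te terminators. It does detect a TetR coding sequence, whose role is not explained by the record. The sequenced record (3,149 nt) is somewhat larger than the stated total size of 2,903 bp.
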