Features (pLannotate 1.2.2; 8 found; start..end, strand, type, name):
      7..630     -  CDS            TetR: tetracycline repressor TetR; tetR from transposon Tn10; TetR binds to the tetracycline operator tetO to inhibit transcription. This inhibition can be relieved by adding tetracycline or doxycycline.
    642..713     +  terminator     rrnB T1 terminator: transcription terminator T1 from the E. coli rrnB gene
    729..756     +  terminator     T7Te terminator: phage T7 early transcription terminator
   1447..1502    -  rep_origin     RSF ori (fragment): Plasmids containing the RSF 1030 origin of replication can be propagated in E. coli cells that contain additional plasmids with compatible origins.
   1590..2135    -  rep_origin     p15A ori: Plasmids containing the medium-copy-number p15A origin of replication can be propagated in E. coli cells that contain a second plasmid with the ColE1 origin.
   2249..2343    -  terminator     lambda t0 terminator: transcription terminator from phage lambda
   2367..3023    -  CDS            cat: CAT_ECOLX - Experimental evidence at protein level: Swiss-Prot protein existence level 1. This enzyme is an effector of chloramphenicol resistance in bacteria. From Escherichia coli. This protein is used as a marker in many commonly used cloning vectors, such as pACYC184.
   3024..3126    -  promoter       cat promoter: promoter of the E. coli cat gene encoding chloramphenicol acetyltransferase
>Addgene plasmid #87149 | pCASCADE-fabI-gltA1-gltA2-udhA-zwf-gapAP1 | addgene full sequence | sequence record 174934 | Addgene NGS Result
GACGTCTTAAGACCCACTTTCACATTTAAGTTGTTTTTCTAATCCGCATATGATCAATTCAAGGCCGAAT
AAGAAGGCTGGCTCTGCACCTTGGTGATCAAATAATTCGATAGCTTGTCGTAATAATGGCGGCATACTAT
CAGTAGTAGGTGTTTCCCTTTCTTCTTTAGCGACTTGATGCTCTTGATCTTCCAATACGCAACCTAAAGT
AAAATGCCCCACAGCGCTGAGTGCATATAATGCATTCTCTAGTGAAAAACCTTGTTGGCATAAAAAGGCT
AATTGATTTTCGAGAGTTTCATACTGTTTTTCTGTAGGCCGTGTACCTAAATGTACTTTTGCTCCATCGC
GATGACTTAGTAAAGCACATCTAAAACTTTTAGCGTTATTACGTAAAAAATCTTGCCAGCTTTCCCCTTC
TAAAGGGCAAAAGTGAGTATGGTGCCTATCTAACATCTCAATGGCTAAGGCGTCGAGCAAAGCCCGCTTA
TTTTTTACATGCCAATACAATGTAGGCTGCTCTACACCTAGCTTCTGGGCGAGTTTACGGGTTGTTAAAC
CTTCGATTCCGACCTCATTAAGCAGCTCTAATGCGCTGTTAATCACTTTACTTTTATCTAATCTAGACAT
CATCCAGGCATCAAATAAAACGAAAGGCTCAGTCGAAAGACTGGGCCTTTCGTTTTATCTGTTGTTTGTC
GGTGAACGCTCTCTACTAGAGTCACACTGGCTCACCTTCGGGTGGGCCTTTCTGCGTTTATACACAGCTA
ACACCACGTCGTCCCTATCTGCTGCCCTAGGTCTATGAGTGGTTGCTGGATAACTCTTTCTGACACCTTA
CTATCTTACAAATGTAACAAAAAAGTTATTTTTCTGTAATTCGAGCATGTCATGTTACCCCGCGAGCATA
AAACGCGTATATTCAGGGAGACCACAACGGTTTCCCTCTACAAATAATTTTGTTTAACTTTGAATTCAAA
AGATCTGGTACCACCTCGAGTTCCCCGCGCCAGCGGGGATAAACCGTTGATTATAATAACCGTTTATCTG
TTCGTATCGAGTTCCCCGCGCCAGCGGGGATAAACCGAAAAGCATATAATGCGTAAAAGTTATGAAGTTC
GAGTTCCCCGCGCCAGCGGGGATAAACCGTATTGACCAATTCATTCGGGACAGTTATTAGTTCGAGTTCC
CCGCGCCAGCGGGGATAAACCGTTACCATTCTGTTGCTTTTATGTATAAGAATCGAGTTCCCCGCGCCAG
CGGGGATAAACCGCTCGTAAAAGCAGTACAGTGCACCGTAAGATCGAGTTCCCCGCGCCAGCGGGGATAA
ACCGGTTTTTGTAATTTTACAGGCAACCTTTTATTCGAGTTCCCCGCGCCAGCGGGGATAAACCGAAAAA
AAAACCCCGCCCCTGACAGGGCGGGGTTTTTTTTCCTAGGGATATATTCCGCTTCCTCGCTCACTGACTC
GCTACGCTCGGTCGTTCGACTGCGGCGAGCGGAAATGGCTTACGAACGGGGCGGAGATTTCCTGGAAGAT
GCCAGGAAGATACTTAACAGGGAAGTGAGAGGGCCGCGGCAAAGCCGTTTTTCCATAGGCTCCGCCCCCC
TGACAAGCATCACGAAATCTGACGCTCAAATCAGTGGTGGCGAAACCCGACAGGACTATAAAGATACCAG
GCGTTTCCCCCTGGCGGCTCCCTCGTGCGCTCTCCTGTTCCTGCCTTTCGGTTTACCGGTGTCATTCCGC
TGTTATGGCCGCGTTTGTCTCATTCCACGCCTGACACTCAGTTCCGGGTAGGCAGTTCGCTCCAAGCTGG
ACTGTATGCACGAACCCCCCGTTCAGTCCGACCGCTGCGCCTTATCCGGTAACTATCGTCTTGAGTCCAA
CCCGGAAAGACATACAAAAGCACCACTGGCAGCAGCCACTGGTAATTGATTTAGAGGAGTTAGTCTTGAA
GTCATGCGCCGGTTAAGGCTAAACTGAAAGGACAAGTTTTGGTGACTGCGCTCCTCCAAGCCAGTTACCT
CGGTTCAAAGAGTTGGTAGCTCAGAGAACCTTCGAAAAACCGCCCTGCAAGGCGGTTTTTTCGTTTTCAG
AGCAAGAGATTACGCGCAGACCAAAACGATCTCAAGAAGATCATCTTATTAATCAGATAAAATATTTCTA
GATTTCAGTGCAATTTATCTCTTCAAATGTAGCACCTGAAGTCAGCCCCATACGATATAAGTTGTTACTA
GTGCTTGGATTCTCACCAATAAAAAACGCCCGGCGGCAACCGAGCGTTCTGAACAAATCCAGATGGAGTT
CTGAGGTCATTACTGGATCTATCAACAGGAGTCCAAGCGAGCTCGATATCAAATTACGCCCCGCCCTGCC
ACTCATCGCAGTACTGTTGTAATTCATTAAGCATTCTGCCGACATGGAAGCCATCACAAACGGCATGATG
AACCTGAATCGCCAGCGGCATCAGCACCTTGTCGCCTTGCGTATAATATTTGCCCATGGTGAAAACGGGG
GCGAAGAAGTTGTCCATATTGGCCACGTTTAAATCAAAACTGGTGAAACTCACCCAGGGATTGGCTGAGA
CGAAAAACATATTCTCAATAAACCCTTTAGGGAAATAGGCCAGGTTTTCACCGTAACACGCCACATCTTG
CGAATATATGTGTAGAAACTGCCGGAAATCGTCGTGGTATTCACTCCAGAGCGATGAAAACGTTTCAGTT
TGCTCATGGAAAACGGTGTAACAAGGGTGAACACTATCCCATATCACCAGCTCACCGTCTTTCATTGCCA
TACGAAATTCCGGATGAGCATTCATCAGGCGGGCAAGAATGTGAATAAAGGCCGGATAAAACTTGTGCTT
ATTTTTCTTTACGGTCTTTAAAAAGGCCGTAATATCCAGCTGAACGGTCTGGTTATAGGTACATTGAGCA
ACTGACTGAAATGCCTCAAAATGTTCTTTACGATGCCATTGGGATATATCAACGGTGGTATATCCAGTGA
TTTTTTTCTCCATTTTAGCTTCCTTAGCTCCTGAAAATCTCGATAACTCAAAAAATACGCCCGGTAGTGA
TCTTATTTCATTATGGTGAAAGTTGGAACCTCTTACGTGCCGATCAACGTCTCATTTTCGCCAGATATC
